Addgene plasmid #229415: HA-YAP-5D
Purpose: Lentiviral or overpexression of cDNA
Depositing lab: Christopher Vakoc. Depositing organization: Cold Spring Harbor Laboratory. Publication: MARK2/MARK3 kinases are catalytic co-dependencies of YAP/TAZ in human cancer. Klingbeil O, Skopelitis D, Tonelli C, Yoshimoto T, Alpsoy A, Panepinto MC, Minicozzi F, Merrill JR, Cafiero AM, Aggarwal D, Russo S, Ha T, Demerdash OE, Wee TL, Spector DL, Lyons SK, Tuveson DA, Cifani P, Vakoc CR. Cancer Discov. 2024 Jul 26. doi: 10.1158/2159-8290.CD-23-1529. PubMed 39058094.
Backbone
  Vector backbone: LentiVi
  Vector type: Mammalian Expression, Lentiviral
  Selectable markers: Hygromycin
Growth in bacteria
  Bacterial resistance: Ampicillin, 100 μg/mL
  Growth temperature: 37°C
  Growth strain: NEB Stable
  Copy number: High Copy
Gene/Insert
  Gene/Insert name: YAP-5D
  Species: H. sapiens (human)
  Insert size (bp): 1581
  Mutation: MARK2 phosphosites (S128,S163,S350,T354,T398) mutated to D
  Entrez Gene: YAP1 (a.k.a. COB1, YAP, YAP-1, YAP2, YAP65, YKI)
  Promoter: EFS
  Tag / fusion protein: HA (N terminal on insert)
  Cloning method: Gibson Cloning
Terms and licenses: Academic/Nonprofit Terms; Industry Terms: Not Available to Industry
How to cite: HA-YAP-5D was a gift from Christopher Vakoc (Addgene plasmid # 229415 ; http://n2t.net/addgene:229415 ; RRID:Addgene_229415)
