[The description below was written by a language model from this plasmid's Addgene catalogue record and pLannotate feature annotations shown in this document.]
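Description:
HA-YAP-5D is a third-generation-style, self-inactivating HIV-1 lentiviral expression plasmid of about 9.5 kb built on the LentiVi backbone, intended for stable or transient overexpression of a cDNA in mammalian cells. It is propagated in E. coli through a high-copy ColE1/pUC origin with ampicillin selection (AmpR under its own bla promoter). The backbone also carries an f1 origin, an SV40 origin and poly(A) signal, and remnants of a lac/T7/T3 cloning region. The viral genome is transcribed from an RSV promoter fused to a truncated 5' LTR. It includes the Ψ packaging signal with a partial gag sequence, the RRE for Rev-dependent nuclear export, the cPPT/CTS, a WPRE to boost transcript expression, and a ΔU3 3' LTR that inactivates LTR promoter activity after integration.

The internal cassette uses the EFS (EF-1α core) promoter to drive an N-terminally HA-tagged human YAP1 coding sequence, followed by an EMCV IRES and the hygromycin phosphotransferase gene. The YAP protein and the selection marker are therefore translated from a single bicistronic transcript, which links hygromycin resistance in transduced cells to expression of the insert. The YAP-5D insert carries aspartate substitutions at five MARK2 phosphorylation sites (S128, S163, S350, T354 and T398), a pattern usually used to mimic constitutive phosphorylation. The record gives the purpose only as lentiviral or overexpression delivery of a cDNA. The associated study concerns MARK2/MARK3 kinases as dependencies of YAP/TAZ in human cancer, which suggests the construct is used to test how MARK-mediated phosphorylation affects YAP function.
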