Features (pLannotate 1.2.2; 28 found; start..end, strand, type, name):
      5..231     +  promoter       RSV promoter: Rous sarcoma virus enhancer/promoter
    232..412     +  LTR            5' LTR (truncated): truncated 5' long terminal repeat (LTR) from HIV-1
    459..584     +  misc_feature   HIV-1 Ψ: packaging signal of human immunodeficiency virus type 1
    568..931     +  CDS            HIV-1 gag (fragment): gag protein from human immunodeficiency virus 1; gag
   1077..1310    +  misc_feature   RRE: The Rev response element (RRE) of HIV-1 allows for Rev-dependent mRNA export from the nucleus to the cytoplasm.
   1687..1713    +  CDS            Rev (fragment): human immunodeficiency virus 1 (HIV-1) Rev protein; rev; enhances nuclear export of unspliced and incompletely spliced viral mRNAs
   1723..1840    +  misc_feature   cPPT/CTS: central polypurine tract and central termination sequence of HIV-1
   1909..2120    +  promoter       EF-1α core promoter: core promoter for human elongation factor EF-1α
   2179..2201    +  CDS            3xHA (fragment): three tandem HA epitope tags
   2215..3723    +  CDS            YAP1: YAP1_HUMAN - Also known as YAP65. Experimental evidence at protein level: Swiss-Prot protein existence level 1. [Isoform 3]: Activates the C-terminal fragment (CTF) of ERBB4 (isoform 3). From Homo sapiens (Human).
   3847..4309    +  misc_feature   IRES: internal ribosome entry site (IRES) of the encephalomyocarditis virus (EMCV)
   4323..5344    +  CDS            HygR (fragment): hygromycin B phosphotransferase confers resistance to hygromycin
   5370..5958    +  misc_feature   WPRE: woodchuck hepatitis virus posttranscriptional regulatory element
   6009..6028    +  misc_feature   cPPT/CTS (fragment): central polypurine tract and central termination sequence of HIV-1
   6030..6263    +  LTR            3' LTR (ΔU3): self-inactivating 3' long terminal repeat (LTR) from HIV-1
   6341..6462    +  polyA_signal   SV40 poly(A) signal: SV40 polyadenylation signal
   6502..6637    +  rep_origin     SV40 ori: SV40 origin of replication
   6658..6676    -  promoter       T7 promoter: promoter for bacteriophage T7 RNA polymerase
   6684..6839    +  CDS            lacZα (fragment): LacZα fragment of β-galactosidase; lacZ fragment
   6844..7272    +  rep_origin     f1 ori (sequence partly withheld): f1 bacteriophage origin of replication; arrow indicates direction of (+) strand synthesis
   7325..7429    +  promoter       AmpR promoter: bla
   7430..8290    +  CDS            AmpR: β-lactamase; bla; confers resistance to ampicillin, carbenicillin, and related antibiotics
   8461..9049    +  rep_origin     ori: high-copy-number ColE1/pMB1/pBR322/pUC origin of replication
   9232..9324    +  CDS            lacI (fragment): lac repressor; lacI; The lac repressor binds to the lac operator to inhibit transcription in E. coli. This inhibition can be relieved by adding lactose or isopropyl-β-D-thiogalactopyranoside (IPTG).
   9337..9358    +  protein_bind   CAP binding site: CAP binding activates transcription in the presence of cAMP. E. coli catabolite activator protein
   9373..9403    +  promoter       lac promoter: promoter for the E. coli lac operon
   9411..9427    +  protein_bind   lac operator: The lac repressor binds to the lac operator to inhibit transcription in E. coli. This inhibition can be relieved by adding lactose or isopropyl-β-D-thiogalactopyranoside (IPTG). lac repressor encoded by lacI
   9472..9490    +  promoter       T3 promoter: promoter for bacteriophage T3 RNA polymerase
>Addgene plasmid #229415 | HA-YAP-5D | addgene full sequence | sequence record 456373 | Addgene NGS Result
TTAATGTAGTCTTATGCAATACTCTTGTAGTCTTGCAACATGGTAACGATGAGTTAGCAACATGCCTTAC
AAGGAGAGAAAAAGCACCGTGCATGCCGATTGGTGGAAGTAAGGTGGTACGATCGTGCCTTATTAGGAAG
GCAACAGACGGGTCTGACATGGATTGGACGAACCACTGAATTGCCGCATTGCAGAGATATTGTATTTAAG
TGCCTAGCTCGATACATAAACGGGTCTCTCTGGTTAGACCAGATCTGAGCCTGGGAGCTCTCTGGCTAAC
TAGGGAACCCACTGCTTAAGCCTCAATAAAGCTTGCCTTGAGTGCTTCAAGTAGTGTGTGCCCGTCTGTT
GTGTGACTCTGGTAACTAGAGATCCCTCAGACCCTTTTAGTCAGTGTGGAAAATCTCTAGCAGTGGCGCC
CGAACAGGGACTTGAAAGCGAAAGGGAAACCAGAGGAGCTCTCTCGACGCAGGACTCGGCTTGCTGAAGC
GCGCACGGCAAGAGGCGAGGGGCGGCGACTGGTGAGTACGCCAAAAATTTTGACTAGCGGAGGCTAGAAG
GAGAGAGATGGGTGCGAGAGCGTCAGTATTAAGCGGGGGAGAATTAGATCGCGATGGGAAAAAATTCGGT
TAAGGCCAGGGGGAAAGAAAAAATATAAATTAAAACATATAGTATGGGCAAGCAGGGAGCTAGAACGATT
CGCAGTTAATCCTGGCCTGTTAGAAACATCAGAAGGCTGTAGACAAATACTGGGACAGCTACAACCATCC
CTTCAGACAGGATCAGAAGAACTTAGATCATTATATAATACAGTAGCAACCCTCTATTGTGTGCATCAAA
GGATAGAGATAAAAGACACCAAGGAAGCTTTAGACAAGATAGAGGAAGAGCAAAACAAAAGTAAGACCAC
CGCACAGCAAGCGGCCGCTGATCTTCAGACCTGGAGGAGGAGATATGAGGGACAATTGGAGAAGTGAATT
ATATAAATATAAAGTAGTAAAAATTGAACCATTAGGAGTAGCACCCACCAAGGCAAAGAGAAGAGTGGTG
CAGAGAGAAAAAAGAGCAGTGGGAATAGGAGCTTTGTTCCTTGGGTTCTTGGGAGCAGCAGGAAGCACTA
TGGGCGCAGCGTCAATGACGCTGACGGTACAGGCCAGACAATTATTGTCTGGTATAGTGCAGCAGCAGAA
CAATTTGCTGAGGGCTATTGAGGCGCAACAGCATCTGTTGCAACTCACAGTCTGGGGCATCAAGCAGCTC
CAGGCAAGAATCCTGGCTGTGGAAAGATACCTAAAGGATCAACAGCTCCTGGGGATTTGGGGTTGCTCTG
GAAAACTCATTTGCACCACTGCTGTGCCTTGGAATGCTAGTTGGAGTAATAAATCTCTGGAACAGATTTG
GAATCACACGACCTGGATGGAGTGGGACAGAGAAATTAACAATTACACAAGCTTAATACACTCCTTAATT
GAAGAATCGCAAAACCAGCAAGAAAAGAATGAACAAGAATTATTGGAATTAGATAAATGGGCAAGTTTGT
GGAATTGGTTTAACATAACAAATTGGCTGTGGTATATAAAATTATTCATAATGATAGTAGGAGGCTTGGT
AGGTTTAAGAATAGTTTTTGCTGTACTTTCTATAGTGAATAGAGTTAGGCAGGGATATTCACCATTATCG
TTTCAGACCCACCTCCCAACCCCGAGGGGACCCAGACCACAATTTTAAAAGAAAAGGGGGGATTGGGGGG
TACAGTGCAGGGGAAAGAATAGTAGACATAATAGCAACAGACATACAAACTAAAGAATTACAAAAACAAA
TTACAAAAATTCAAAATTTTCGGGTTTATTACAGGGACAGCAGAGATCCACTTTGGCGCCGGCTCGAGTG
GCTCCGGTGCCCGTCAGTGGGCAGAGCGCACATCGCCCACAGTCCCCGAGAAGTTGGGGGGAGGGGTCGG
CAATTGAACCGGTGCCTAGAGAAGGTGGCGCGGGGTAAACTGGGAAAGTGATGTCGTGTACTGGCTCCGC
CTTTTTCCCGAGGGTGGGGGAGAACCGTATATAAGTGCAGTAGTCGCCGTGAACGTTCTTTTTCGCAACG
GGTTTGCCGCCAGAACACAGGTGTCGTGACGCGGGATCCGCCACCATGTACCCTTACGACGTTCCTGATT
ACGCGGGATATCCCTACGACGTGCCAGATTACGCGGGTAGTGGTGACCCTGGGCAACAGCCCCCTCCGCA
GCCGGCACCACAGGGCCAGGGACAACCTCCGTCTCAGCCGCCTCAAGGGCAAGGGCCACCGTCAGGACCT
GGACAACCTGCGCCAGCAGCCACTCAAGCGGCCCCGCAGGCTCCGCCCGCAGGACACCAAATAGTCCACG
TGAGAGGCGACTCCGAGACGGACCTCGAGGCCCTCTTTAATGCTGTTATGAACCCTAAGACAGCGAACGT
GCCTCAAACTGTGCCTATGCGATTGCGAAAGCTGCCAGATTCCTTTTTCAAGCCGCCAGAACCCAAATCC
CACTCCCGCCAGGCTTCCACCGACGCTGGTACGGCCGGGGCACTTACTCCCCAACATGTTCGGGCTCATA
GCGACCCCGCTTCCCTCCAGCTTGGTGCTGTTTCTCCGGGGACGCTCACCCCGACCGGTGTAGTTTCCGG
ACCTGCTGCTACTCCGACTGCTCAACATTTGCGCCAAGACAGCTTTGAGATTCCGGACGATGTGCCTCTG
CCGGCTGGCTGGGAAATGGCAAAAACATCCAGTGGTCAAAGATATTTTCTCAATCATATTGACCAGACGA
CCACCTGGCAAGATCCGCGGAAAGCTATGCTCTCACAGATGAACGTTACCGCTCCGACCTCTCCTCCCGT
ACAACAAAACATGATGAACTCAGCGTCGGGGCCCCTCCCAGATGGCTGGGAACAGGCAATGACTCAGGAC
GGCGAGATTTATTACATTAATCACAAAAACAAGACCACTAGTTGGCTGGACCCTCGGCTTGATCCACGAT
TCGCTATGAATCAGAGAATATCCCAGAGCGCTCCGGTTAAGCAGCCACCTCCCCTGGCACCCCAGAGTCC
TCAAGGCGGAGTCATGGGCGGGAGTAATAGCAACCAGCAGCAGCAGATGCGACTTCAGCAACTCCAAATG
GAAAAAGAAAGACTTAGGCTGAAACAACAGGAACTTCTGCGCCAGGCAATGCGGAACATTAATCCCAGCA
CAGCCAATAGTCCAAAGTGCCAAGAACTGGCCTTGCGCGACCAACTTCCAGACTTGGAGCAAGACGGAGG
AACTCAAAACCCGGTTAGCTCTCCTGGTATGTCCCAAGAGTTGCGGACAATGACTACGAATAGTAGCGAT
CCCTTCTTGAATAGTGGCACTTACCACTCAAGGGACGAGTCCGACGACAGTGGGTTGTCAATGTCCAGTT
ATAGCGTGCCCCGCACCCCTGATGACTTCCTGAACTCAGTAGACGAAATGGACACAGGCGACACGATCAA
CCAATCAACACTTCCTTCCCAGCAGAATAGATTCCCAGATTATCTGGAAGCCATCCCGGGTACGAACGTC
GACTTGGGTACCTTGGAAGGAGATGGGATGAATATCGAAGGTGAGGAGCTGATGCCATCTTTGCAAGAAG
CATTGAGCTCTGATATCCTTAACGACATGGAGAGTGTCCTCGCCGCGACTAAGTTGGACAAAGAGTCTTT
CCTGACTTGGCTTTGAGCAATTCCGCCCCTCTCCCTCCCCCCCCCCTAACGTTACTGGCCGAAGCCGCTT
GGAATAAGGCCGGTGTGCGTTTGTCTATATGTTATTTTCCACCATATTGCCGTCTTTTGGCAATGTGAGG
GCCCGGAAACCTGGCCCTGTCTTCTTGACGAGCATTCCTAGGGGTCTTTCCCCTCTCGCCAAAGGAATGC
AAGGTCTGTTGAATGTCGTGAAGGAAGCAGTTCCTCTGGAAGCTTCTTGAAGACAAACAACGTCTGTAGC
GACCCTTTGCAGGCAGCGGAACCCCCCACCTGGCGACAGGTGCCTCTGCGGCCAAAAGCCACGTGTATAA
GATACACCTGCAAAGGCGGCACAACCCCAGTGCCACGTTGTGAGTTGGATAGTTGTGGAAAGAGTCAAAT
GGCTCTCCTCAAGCGTATTCAACAAGGGGCTGAAGGATGCCCAGAAGGTACCCCATTGTATGGGATCTGA
TCTGGGGCCTCGGTGCACATGCTTTACATGTGTTTAGTCGAGGTTAAAAAAACGTCTAGGCCCCCCGAAC
CACGGGGACGTGGTTTTCCTTTGAAAAACACGATGATAATATGGCCACAACCATGAAAAAGCCTGAACTC
ACCGCTACCTCTGTCGAGAAGTTTCTGATCGAAAAGTTCGACAGTGTTAGCGACCTGATGCAGCTCTCCG
AGGGCGAAGAATCTCGGGCTTTCAGCTTCGATGTGGGAGGGCGTGGATATGTCCTGCGGGTGAATAGCTG
CGCCGATGGTTTCTACAAAGATCGCTATGTTTATCGGCACTTTGCATCCGCCGCTCTCCCTATTCCCGAA
GTGCTTGACATTGGGGAGTTCAGCGAGAGCCTGACCTATTGCATCTCCCGCCGTGCACAGGGTGTCACCT
TGCAAGACCTGCCTGAAACCGAACTGCCCGCTGTTCTCCAGCCCGTCGCCGAGGCCATGGATGCCATCGC
TGCCGCCGATCTTAGCCAGACCAGCGGGTTCGGCCCATTCGGACCTCAAGGAATCGGTCAATACACTACA
TGGCGCGATTTCATCTGCGCTATTGCTGATCCCCATGTGTATCACTGGCAAACTGTGATGGACGACACCG
TCAGTGCCTCCGTCGCCCAGGCTCTCGATGAGCTGATGCTTTGGGCCGAGGACTGCCCCGAAGTCCGGCA
CCTCGTGCACGCCGATTTCGGCTCCAACAATGTCCTGACCGACAATGGCCGCATAACAGCCGTCATTGAC
TGGAGCGAGGCCATGTTCGGGGATTCCCAATACGAGGTCGCCAACATCTTCTTCTGGAGGCCCTGGTTGG
CTTGTATGGAGCAGCAGACCCGCTACTTCGAGCGGAGGCATCCCGAGCTTGCAGGATCTCCTCGGCTCCG
GGCTTATATGCTCCGCATTGGTCTTGACCAACTCTATCAGAGCTTGGTTGACGGCAATTTCGATGATGCA
GCTTGGGCTCAGGGTCGCTGCGACGCAATCGTCCGGTCCGGAGCCGGGACTGTCGGGCGTACACAAATCG
CCCGCAGAAGCGCTGCCGTCTGGACCGATGGCTGTGTGGAAGTGCTCGCCGATAGTGGAAACAGACGCCC
CAGCACTCGTCCTAGGGCAAAGGATCTGCAGTAGACGCGTTAAGTCGACAATCAACCTCTGGATTACAAA
ATTTGTGAAAGATTGACTGGTATTCTTAACTATGTTGCTCCTTTTACGCTATGTGGATACGCTGCTTTAA
TGCCTTTGTATCATGCTATTGCTTCCCGTATGGCTTTCATTTTCTCCTCCTTGTATAAATCCTGGTTGCT
GTCTCTTTATGAGGAGTTGTGGCCCGTTGTCAGGCAACGTGGCGTGGTGTGCACTGTGTTTGCTGACGCA
ACCCCCACTGGTTGGGGCATTGCCACCACCTGTCAACTCCTTTCCGGGACTTTCGCTTTCCCCCTCCCTA
TTGCCACGGCGGAACTCATCGCCGCCTGCCTTGCCCGCTGCTGGACAGGGGCTCGGCTGTTGGGCACTGA
CAATTCCGTGGTGTTGTCGGGGAAATCATCGTCCTTTCCTTGGCTGCTCGCCTGTGTTGCCACCTGGATT
CTGCGCGGGACGTCCTTCTGCTACGTCCCTTCGGCCCTCAATCCAGCGGACCTTCCTTCCCGCGGCCTGC
TGCCGGCTCTGCGGCCTCTTCCGCGTCTTCGCCTTCGCCCTCAGACGAGTCGGATCTCCCTTTGGGCCGC
CTCCCCGCGTCGACTTTAAGACCAATGACTTACAAGGCAGCTGTAGATCTTAGCCACTTTTTAAAAGAAA
AGGGGGGACTGGAAGGGCTAATTCACTCCCAACGAAGACAAGATCTGCTTTTTGCTTGTACTGGGTCTCT
CTGGTTAGACCAGATCTGAGCCTGGGAGCTCTCTGGCTAACTAGGGAACCCACTGCTTAAGCCTCAATAA
AGCTTGCCTTGAGTGCTTCAAGTAGTGTGTGCCCGTCTGTTGTGTGACTCTGGTAACTAGAGATCCCTCA
GACCCTTTTAGTCAGTGTGGAAAATCTCTAGCAGTACGTATAGTAGTTCATGTCATCTTATTATTCAGTA
TTTATAACTTGCAAAGAAATGAATATCAGAGAGTGAGAGGAACTTGTTTATTGCAGCTTATAATGGTTAC
AAATAAAGCAATAGCATCACAAATTTCACAAATAAAGCATTTTTTTCACTGCATTCTAGTTGTGGTTTGT
CCAAACTCATCAATGTATCTTATCATGTCTGGCTCTAGCTATCCCGCCCCTAACTCCGCCCATCCCGCCC
CTAACTCCGCCCAGTTCCGCCCATTCTCCGCCCCATGGCTGACTAATTTTTTTTATTTATGCAGAGGCCG
AGGCCGCCTCGGCCTCTGAGCTATTCCAGAAGTAGTGAGGAGGCTTTTTTGGAGGCCTAGGGACGTACCC
AATTCGCCCTATAGTGAGTCGTATTACGCGCGCTCACTGGCCGTCGTTTTACAACGTCGTGACTGGGAAA
ACCCTGGCGTTACCCAACTTAATCGCCTTGCAGCACATCCCCCTTTCGCCAGCTGGCGTAATAGCGAAGA
GGCCCGCACCGATCGCCCTTCCCAACAGTTGCGCAGCCTGAATGGCGAATGGG
[124 nt withheld, positions 6844-6967]
C
[91 nt withheld, positions 6969-7059]
A
[49 nt withheld, positions 7061-7109]
CCTTTGACGTTGGAGTCCACGTTCTTT
[37 nt withheld, positions 7137-7173]
ACCCTATCTCGGTCTATTCTTTTGATTTATAAGGGATTTTGCCGATTTCGGCCTATTGGTTAAAAAATGA
GCTGATTTAACAAAAATTTAACGCGAATTTTAACAAAATATTAACGCTTACAATTTAGGTGGCACTTTTC
GGGGAAATGTGCGCGGAACCCCTATTTGTTTATTTTTCTAAATACATTCAAATATGTATCCGCTCATGAG
ACAATAACCCTGATAAATGCTTCAATAATATTGAAAAAGGAAGAGTATGAGTATTCAACATTTCCGTGTC
GCCCTTATTCCCTTTTTTGCGGCATTTTGCCTTCCTGTTTTTGCTCACCCAGAAACGCTGGTGAAAGTAA
AAGATGCTGAAGATCAGTTGGGTGCACGAGTGGGTTACATCGAACTGGATCTCAACAGCGGTAAGATCCT
TGAGAGTTTTCGCCCCGAAGAACGTTTTCCAATGATGAGCACTTTTAAAGTTCTGCTATGTGGCGCGGTA
TTATCCCGTATTGACGCCGGGCAAGAGCAACTCGGTCGCCGCATACACTATTCTCAGAATGACTTGGTTG
AGTACTCACCAGTCACAGAAAAGCATCTTACGGATGGCATGACAGTAAGAGAATTATGCAGTGCTGCCAT
AACCATGAGTGATAACACTGCGGCCAACTTACTTCTGACAACGATCGGAGGACCGAAGGAGCTAACCGCT
TTTTTGCACAACATGGGGGATCATGTAACTCGCCTTGATCGTTGGGAACCGGAGCTGAATGAAGCCATAC
CAAACGACGAGCGTGACACCACGATGCCTGTAGCAATGGCAACAACGTTGCGCAAACTATTAACTGGCGA
ACTACTTACTCTAGCTTCCCGGCAACAATTAATAGACTGGATGGAGGCGGATAAAGTTGCAGGACCACTT
CTGCGCTCGGCCCTTCCGGCTGGCTGGTTTATTGCTGATAAATCTGGAGCCGGTGAGCGTGGGTCTCGCG
GTATCATTGCAGCACTGGGGCCAGATGGTAAGCCCTCCCGTATCGTAGTTATCTACACGACGGGGAGTCA
GGCAACTATGGATGAACGAAATAGACAGATCGCTGAGATAGGTGCCTCACTGATTAAGCATTGGTAACTG
TCAGACCAAGTTTACTCATATATACTTTAGATTGATTTAAAACTTCATTTTTAATTTAAAAGGATCTAGG
TGAAGATCCTTTTTGATAATCTCATGACCAAAATCCCTTAACGTGAGTTTTCGTTCCACTGAGCGTCAGA
CCCCGTAGAAAAGATCAAAGGATCTTCTTGAGATCCTTTTTTTCTGCGCGTAATCTGCTGCTTGCAAACA
AAAAAACCACCGCTACCAGCGGTGGTTTGTTTGCCGGATCAAGAGCTACCAACTCTTTTTCCGAAGGTAA
CTGGCTTCAGCAGAGCGCAGATACCAAATACTGTTCTTCTAGTGTAGCCGTAGTTAGGCCACCACTTCAA
GAACTCTGTAGCACCGCCTACATACCTCGCTCTGCTAATCCTGTTACCAGTGGCTGCTGCCAGTGGCGAT
AAGTCGTGTCTTACCGGGTTGGACTCAAGACGATAGTTACCGGATAAGGCGCAGCGGTCGGGCTGAACGG
GGGGTTCGTGCACACAGCCCAGCTTGGAGCGAACGACCTACACCGAACTGAGATACCTACAGCGTGAGCT
ATGAGAAAGCGCCACGCTTCCCGAAGGGAGAAAGGCGGACAGGTATCCGGTAAGCGGCAGGGTCGGAACA
GGAGAGCGCACGAGGGAGCTTCCAGGGGGAAACGCCTGGTATCTTTATAGTCCTGTCGGGTTTCGCCACC
TCTGACTTGAGCGTCGATTTTTGTGATGCTCGTCAGGGGGGCGGAGCCTATGGAAAAACGCCAGCAACGC
GGCCTTTTTACGGTTCCTGGCCTTTTGCTGGCCTTTTGCTCACATGTTCTTTCCTGCGTTATCCCCTGAT
TCTGTGGATAACCGTATTACCGCCTTTGAGTGAGCTGATACCGCTCGCCGCAGCCGAACGACCGAGCGCA
GCGAGTCAGTGAGCGAGGAAGCGGAAGAGCGCCCAATACGCAAACCGCCTCTCCCCGCGCGTTGGCCGAT
TCATTAATGCAGCTGGCACGACAGGTTTCCCGACTGGAAAGCGGGCAGTGAGCGCAACGCAATTAATGTG
AGTTAGCTCACTCATTAGGCACCCCAGGCTTTACACTTTATGCTTCCGGCTCGTATGTTGTGTGGAATTG
TGAGCGGATAACAATTTCACACAGGAAACAGCTATGACCATGATTACGCCAAGCGCGCAATTAACCCTCA
CTAAAGGGAACAAAAGCTGGAGCTGCAAGC
